>Addgene plasmid #160708 | pTrichoGate-8 | addgene full sequence | sequence record 325868 | Addgene NGS Result
GGTCTCTAATGCTCGAGATGGCTACTATGGTCAGCAAGGGCGAAGAACTTTTTACTGGTGTCGTCCCAAT
CCTGGTCGAACTGGATGGCGATGTCAACGGTCATAAGTTCTCTGTTAGCGGCGAGGGTGAAGGCGACGCT
ACCTACGGCAAGCTCACTTTGAAGTTTATCTGCACCACTGGCAAGCTCCCCGTCCCTTGGCCAACCCTCG
TTACCACTCTGACTTACGGCGTTCAGTGCTTCAGCCGCTATCCAGACCACATGAAGCAACATGATTTCTT
TAAGTCCGCCATGCCCGAGGGTTACGTCCAGGAACGCACCATCTTCTTTAAGGACGATGGCAACTATAAG
ACCCGAGCTGAGGTCAAGTTCGAAGGTGACACTCTCGTTAACCGTATCGAGCTGAAGGGCATTGACTTTA
AGGAAGATGGTAACATTCTTGGCCACAAGTTGGAGTACAACTATAACTCACATAACGTCTACATCATGGC
CGATAAGCAGAAGAACGGTATTAAGGTTAACTTCAAGATCCGCCACAACATTGAAGACGGCTCCGTCCAA
CTGGCTGATCATTACCAGCAAAACACCCCTATTGGTGACGGCCCCGTTCTCCTGCCTGATAACCACTATC
TTTCCACTCAGTCAGCTTTGTCTAAGGACCCAAACGAGAAGCGAGATCACATGGTCCTGCTGGAGTTTGT
CACTGCTGCTGGTATCACCCTGGGCATGGACGAGTTGTATAAGGGTTCTGCTGGTTCTGCTGCTGGTTCT
GGTGAATTCGCTATGAGACCGGGGATCCTCTAGAGTCGACCTGCAGGCATGCAAGCTTGGCGTAATCATG
GTCATAGCTGTTTCCTGTGTGAAATTGTTATCCGCTCACAATTCCACACAACATACGAGCCGGAAGCATA
AAGTGTAAAGCCTGGGGTGCCTAATGAGTGAGCTAACTCACATTAATTGCGTTGCGCTCACTGCCCGCTT
TCCAGTCGGGAAACCTGTCGTGCCAGCTGCATTAATGAATCGGCCAACGCGCGGGGAGAGGCGGTTTGCG
TATTGGGCGCTCTTCCGCTTCCTCGCTCACTGACTCGCTGCGCTCGGTCGTTCGGCTGCGGCGAGCGGTA
TCAGCTCACTCAAAGGCGGTAATACGGTTATCCACAGAATCAGGGGATAACGCAGGAAAGAACATGTGAG
CAAAAGGCCAGCAAAAGGCCAGGAACCGTAAAAAGGCCGCGTTGCTGGCGTTTTTCCATAGGCTCCGCCC
CCCTGACGAGCATCACAAAAATCGACGCTCAAGTCAGAGGTGGCGAAACCCGACAGGACTATAAAGATAC
CAGGCGTTTCCCCCTGGAAGCTCCCTCGTGCGCTCTCCTGTTCCGACCCTGCCGCTTACCGGATACCTGT
CCGCCTTTCTCCCTTCGGGAAGCGTGGCGCTTTCTCATAGCTCACGCTGTAGGTATCTCAGTTCGGTGTA
GGTCGTTCGCTCCAAGCTGGGCTGTGTGCACGAACCCCCCGTTCAGCCCGACCGCTGCGCCTTATCCGGT
AACTATCGTCTTGAGTCCAACCCGGTAAGACACGACTTATCGCCACTGGCAGCAGCCACTGGTAACAGGA
TTAGCAGAGCGAGGTATGTAGGCGGTGCTACAGAGTTCTTGAAGTGGTGGCCTAACTACGGCTACACTAG
AAGAACAGTATTTGGTATCTGCGCTCTGCTGAAGCCAGTTACCTTCGGAAAAAGAGTTGGTAGCTCTTGA
TCCGGCAAACAAACCACCGCTGGTAGCGGTGGTTTTTTTGTTTGCAAGCAGCAGATTACGCGCAGAAAAA
AAGGATCTCAAGAAGATCCTTTGATCTTTTCTACGGGGTCTGACGCTCAGTGGAACGAAAACTCACGTTA
AGGGATTTTGGTCATGAGATTATCAAAAAGGATCTTCACCTAGATCCTTTTAAATTAAAAATGAAGTTTT
AAATCAATCTAAAGTATATATGAGTAAACTTGGTCTGACAGTTACCAATGCTTAATCAGTGAGGCACCTA
TCTCAGCGATCTGTCTATTTCGTTCATCCATAGTTGCCTGACTCCCCGTCGTGTAGATAACTACGATACG
GGAGGGCTTACCATCTGGCCCCAGTGCTGCAATGATACCGCGAGAACCACGCTCACCGGCTCCAGATTTA
TCAGCAATAAACCAGCCAGCCGGAAGGGCCGAGCGCAGAAGTGGTCCTGCAACTTTATCCGCCTCCATCC
AGTCTATTAATTGTTGCCGGGAAGCTAGAGTAAGTAGTTCGCCAGTTAATAGTTTGCGCAACGTTGTTGC
CATTGCTACAGGCATCGTGGTGTCACGCTCGTCGTTTGGTATGGCTTCATTCAGCTCCGGTTCCCAACGA
TCAAGGCGAGTTACATGATCCCCCATGTTGTGCAAAAAAGCGGTTAGCTCCTTCGGTCCTCCGATCGTTG
TCAGAAGTAAGTTGGCCGCAGTGTTATCACTCATGGTTATGGCAGCACTGCATAATTCTCTTACTGTCAT
GCCATCCGTAAGATGCTTTTCTGTGACTGGTGAGTACTCAACCAAGTCATTCTGAGAATAGTGTATGCGG
CGACCGAGTTGCTCTTGCCCGGCGTCAATACGGGATAATACCGCGCCACATAGCAGAACTTTAAAAGTGC
TCATCATTGGAAAACGTTCTTCGGGGCGAAAACTCTCAAGGATCTTACCGCTGTTGAGATCCAGTTCGAT
GTAACCCACTCGTGCACCCAACTGATCTTCAGCATCTTTTACTTTCACCAGCGTTTCTGGGTGAGCAAAA
ACAGGAAGGCAAAATGCCGCAAAAAAGGGAATAAGGGCGACACGGAAATGTTGAATACTCATACTCTTCC
TTTTTCAATATTATTGAAGCATTTATCAGGGTTATTGTCTCATGAGCGGATACATATTTGAATGTATTTA
GAAAAATAAACAAATAGGGGTTCCGCGCACATTTCCCCGAAAAGTGCCACCTGACGTCTAAGAAACCATT
ATTATCATGACATTAACCTATAAAAATAGGCGTATCACGAGGCCCTTTCGACTCGCGCGTTTCGGTGATG
ACGGTGAAAACCTCTGACACATGCAGCTCCCGGAGATGGTCACAGCTTGTCTGTAAGCGGATGCCGGGAG
CAGACAAGCCCGTCAGGGCGCGTCAGCGGGTGTTGGCGGGTGTCGGGGCTGGCTTAACTATGCGGCATCA
GAGCAGATTGTACTGAGAGTGCACCATATGCGGTGTGAAATACCGCACAGATGCGTAAGGAGAAAATACC
GCATCAGGCGCCATTCGCCATTCAGGCTGCGCAACTGTTGGGAAGGGCGATCGGTGCGGGCCTCTTCGCT
ATTACGCCAGCTGGCGAAAGGGGGATGTGCTGCAAGGCGATTAAGTTGGGTAACGCCAGGGTTTTCCCAG
TCACGACGTTGTAAAACGACGGCCAGTGAATTCGAGCTCGGTACCC
Features (pLannotate 1.2.2; 12 found; start..end, strand, type, name):
     27..743     +  CDS            EGFP: EGFP is a basic (constitutively fluorescent) green fluorescent protein published in 1996, derived from Aequorea victoria. It is reported to be a rapidly-maturing weak dimer with moderate acid sensitivity.
    789..828     +  misc_feature   MCS (fragment): pUC18/19 multiple cloning site
    865..881     -  protein_bind   lac operator: The lac repressor binds to the lac operator to inhibit transcription in E. coli. This inhibition can be relieved by adding lactose or isopropyl-β-D-thiogalactopyranoside (IPTG). lac repressor encoded by lacI
    889..919     -  promoter       lac promoter: promoter for the E. coli lac operon
    934..955     -  protein_bind   CAP binding site: CAP binding activates transcription in the presence of cAMP. E. coli catabolite activator protein
    968..1060    -  CDS            lacI (fragment): lac repressor; lacI; The lac repressor binds to the lac operator to inhibit transcription in E. coli. This inhibition can be relieved by adding lactose or isopropyl-β-D-thiogalactopyranoside (IPTG).
   1243..1831    -  rep_origin     ori: high-copy-number ColE1/pMB1/pBR322/pUC origin of replication
   2002..2862    -  CDS            AmpR: β-lactamase; bla; confers resistance to ampicillin, carbenicillin, and related antibiotics
   2863..2967    -  promoter       AmpR promoter: bla
   3062..3097    +  CDS            rop (fragment): Rop protein, which maintains plasmids at low copy number; rop
   3199..3298    +  misc_feature   bom (fragment): basis of mobility region from pBR322
   3304..3461    -  CDS            lacZα (fragment): LacZα fragment of β-galactosidase; lacZ fragment
