[The description below was written by a language model from this plasmid's Addgene catalogue record and pLannotate feature annotations shown in this document.]
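Description:
pTrichoGate-8 is a small (about 3.5 kb) synthetic-biology module plasmid from the TrichoGate vector system, built on the pICH41021 backbone, a pUC-type cloning vector. It carries a synthetic eGFP coding sequence, codon-optimised for the filamentous fungus Trichoderma and bordered by BsaI restriction sites. BsaI is a type IIS enzyme that cuts outside its recognition sequence, so the flanked part can be excised with defined overhangs and joined in order with other modules in a Golden Gate-style assembly. According to the record, this particular module is intended for N-terminal tagging, meaning that the eGFP is placed upstream of a gene of interest in the final assembled construct.

The feature table shows the EGFP open reading frame as the only payload, with no fungal promoter, terminator or fungal selection marker annotated. This fits a part-donor plasmid rather than an expression vector; those elements would presumably come from other modules or from the destination vector, although the record does not describe them. The rest of the plasmid is standard E. coli backbone: a high-copy ColE1/pUC origin of replication, and the β-lactamase gene with its own promoter for ampicillin selection. There are also pUC remnants, including a partial multiple cloning site, the lac promoter, operator and CAP binding site, a lacZα fragment, and short fragments of lacI, rop and bom. The lacZα region appears to be split by the insert, which suggests the eGFP part was cloned into the original blue/white screening site. The plasmid serves as a reusable fluorescent tag part for building fusion constructs used in functional analysis of Trichoderma genes.
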