Addgene plasmid #160708: pTrichoGate-8
Purpose: For N-terminal tags with Trichoderma optimised Synthetic eGFP bordered by BsaI restriction sites
Depositing lab: Artemio Mendoza. Depositing organization: Lincoln University. Publication: TrichoGate: An Improved Vector System for a Large Scale of Functional Analysis of Trichoderma Genes. Nogueira-Lopez G, Padilla-Arizmendi F, Inwood S, Lyne S, Steyaert JM, Nieto-Jacobo MF, Stewart A, Mendoza-Mendoza A. Front Microbiol. 2019 Dec 10;10:2794. doi: 10.3389/fmicb.2019.02794. eCollection 2019. PubMed 31921006.
Backbone
  Vector backbone: pICH41021
  Vector type: Synthetic Biology
Growth in bacteria
  Bacterial resistance: Ampicillin, 100 μg/mL
  Growth temperature: 37°C
  Growth strain: DH5alpha
  Copy number: High Copy
Gene/Insert
  Gene/Insert name: Trichoderma optimised Synthetic eGFP
  Species: Synthetic
  GenBank ID: MN007112
  Cloning method: Ligation Independent Cloning
Terms and licenses: Academic/Nonprofit Terms; Industry Terms: Not Available to Industry
How to cite: pTrichoGate-8 was a gift from Artemio Mendoza (Addgene plasmid # 160708 ; http://n2t.net/addgene:160708 ; RRID:Addgene_160708)
